>Addgene plasmid #165889 | pRMCE{BlastR-5FCS-GMRWhite}-Vasa-FC31 | addgene full sequence | sequence record 328533 | Addgene NGS Result
ATTCACAACTGATGCTCTCAGCCACCCCGCGCCCTTTTATACCGCTGCGCTCGATCCCCGGGCGAGCTCG
GGAGGGGCATGACGTACCTACCTCGACTGCTACTCGACTTAAAGGCATTTCAAGGGTTTCCACTGGGCTC
GACTTAAAGGCATTTCAAGGGTTTCCACTGGGCTCGACTTAAAGGCATTTCAAGGGTTTCCACTGGGCTC
GACTTAAAGGCATTTCAAGGGTTTCCACTGGGCTCGACTTAAAGGCATTTCAAGGGTTTCCACTGGGCTC
GACAGTCAGGTGCTAGTCGTACGCTCCTGACAGCGGAACAAACGACCCAACACCCGTGCGTTTTATTCTG
TCTTTTTATTGCCAAGCTTACACGCAGTAGTAGCGATCGCCGAAATCGCCCAGGCCGGGCACCAGATATT
TGTTCTCATCCAATCCGCGATCCAAGGCTCCGGTCACGATGCGGACCTCCGGGAAGGCGGCGTGGTACTT
CTCAATGCCCTCCTTGCTGCAAATCAGGTTCAGAAAGTAGATGCGCTCGGGCTTCACGCCGCGCTTGATC
AGCACCTCGGTGGCCATGATGGCGCTGCCGCCGGTGGCCAGCATGGGATCGAGCAGGAACACGTAGCGCT
CGGAAATATCCTCGGGCAGCTTCTCGTAAAACAGCTTGGGCAGGGCGGTTTCCTCGTCGCGCTGGATCAG
GATCTTGCCGATGCGCACGCTGCGGCAGCAATCGCGCAGGCCCTGCTCCATGCTCTCGCCGGCACGCACG
ATGCTCACGCCGCAGATCTTGCCCATGAAGCTAACGCCCTCGAAGTTCTCGTTGGTATCGGTTTCGACGA
TCTGCTTCTGCACGGGCAGGTGGTTCAGGCCCTCCTCGACCAGCAGGCGGATGATGCGGTCACAATAGAA
GATGAAATCTGGGCGGGTGGTGTTCTTGTTGCGGATGATGGTGTACAGGCCCAGCAGTTGGTTGGTCTGG
GGCAGCAGATACACGTTCTTGAAGGGCTCGCTGGC
[474 nt withheld, positions 1016-1489]
TTTGTTTTCCTCCTTATGTTAAGCTTACTCAGTTATTATATCATAAATATCTGTGTCAAGAATAAACTCC
CACATGGATTCGAGTATTGAGAGTTCTCTTCTTGTATTCAATAATTACTTCTTGGCAGATTTCAGTAGTT
GCAGTTGATTTACTTGGTTGCTGGTTACTTTTAATTGATTCACTTTAACTTGCACTTTACTGCAGATTGT
TTAGCTTGTTCAGCTGCGCTTGTTTATTTGCTTAGCTTTCGCTTAGCGACGTGTTCACTTTGCTTGTTTG
AATTGAATTGTCGCTCCGTAGACGAAGCGCCTCTATTTATACTCCGGCGCTCTTTTCGCGAACATTCGAG
GCGCGCTCTCTCGAACCAACGAGAGCAGTATGCCGTTTACTGTGTGACAGAGTGAGAGAGCATTAGTGCA
GAGAGGGAGCGACCCAAAAAGAAAAGAGAGAATAACGAATAACGGCCAGAGAAATTTCTCGAGTTTTCTT
TCTGCCAAACAAATGACCTACCACAATAACCAGTTTGTTTTGGGATTCTAGCTCCTGACAGCGGAACAAA
CGACCCAACACCCGTGCGTTTTATTCTGTCTTTTTATTGCCAAGCTTAGTTACGGGTATACTTCAGGGGA
ATCAGTTCCTCAATGGTGGTCTTGACCAGCTTGCCGTTCATCTCAATCAGCACGAAGCAATCGGGGGCGT
AATCGCTAATCAGCTCACGGCACATTCCACACGGGGACACGACACGGATGCTACGGTCCACCTCATCGGA
GTATGGGTGACGCACGGCCACAATGGTATCAAAATCCTTCTGGCCGTTGCTCACGGCACTGCCAATGGCA
ATGGCCTCGGCACACACGGTCACGCGTCCGATGTAGGCCTCAATGTGCACGGCACTGATAATCTCGCCCG
TCTTGGTGCGAATGGCAGCTCCCACGTGGTGCTTGTTATCCTCGTAGAGCATCGTAATCTTCTCGGTAGC
CACCTCCACCAGTTCCAGGTCCTGCTGGCTGATGTTGAAGGTTTTCATTTTGTTTTCCTCCTTATGTTAA
GCTTACTCAGTTATTATATCATAAATATCTGTGTCAAGAATAAACTCCCACATGGATTCGAGTATTGAGT
GTTCTCTTCTTGTATTCAATAATTACTTCTTGGCAGATTTCAGTAGTTGCAGTTGATTTACTTGGTTGCT
GGTTACTTTTAATTGATTCACTTTAACTTGCACTTTACTGCAGATTGTTTAGCTTGTTCAGCTGCGCTTG
TTTATTTGCTTAGCTTTCGCTTAGCGACGTGTTCACTTTGCTTGTTTGAATTGAATTGTCGCTCCGTAGA
CGAAGCGCCTCTATTTATACTCCGGCGCTCTTTTCGCGAACATTCGAGGCGCGCTCTCTCGAACCAACGA
GAGCAGTATGCCGTTTACTGTGTGACAGAGTGAGAGAGCATTAGTGCAGAGAGGGAGCGACCCAAAAAGA
AAAGAGAGAATAACGAATAACGGCCAGAGAAATTTCTCGAGTTTTCTTTCTGCCAAACAAATGACCTACC
ACAATAACCAGTTTGTTTTGGGATTCTAGCTCCTGACAGCGCATCATGATGGACCAGATGGGTGAGGTGG
AGTACGCGCCCGGGGAGCCCAAGGGCACGCCCTGGCACCCGCACCGCGGCTTCGAGACAGTGACCTACAT
CGTCGACCAATTCCTCCTGAGACCGGATCCGTTAAAATTGTAAGCGTTAATATTTTGTTAAAATTCGCGT
TAAATTTTTGTTAAATCAGCTCATTTTTTAACCAATAGGCCGAAATCGGCAAAATCCCTTATAAATCAAA
AGAATAGACCGAGATAGGGT
[37 nt withheld, positions 3330-3366]
AAAGAACGTGGACTCCAACGTCAAAGGGCGAAAAACCGTCTATCAGGGCGCTGGCCCACTACGTGAACCA
TCACCCT
[91 nt withheld, positions 3444-3534]
G
[125 nt withheld, positions 3536-3660]
ACATCATGTTTGACAGCTTATCATCGAATTTCTGCCATTCATCCGCTTATTATCACTTATTCAGGCGTAG
CAACCAGGCGTTTAAGGGCACCAATAACTGCCTTAAAAAAATTACGCCCCGCCCTGCCACTCATCGCAGT
ACTGTTGTAATTCATTAAGCATTCTGCCGACATGGAAGCCATCACAAACGGCATGATGAACCTGAATCGC
CAGCGGCATCAGCACCTTGTCGCCTTGCGTATAATATTTGCCCATGGTGAAAACGGGGGCGAAGAAGTTG
TCCATATTGGCCACGTTTAAATCAAAACTGGTGAAACTCACCCAGGGATTGGCTGACACGAAAAACATAT
TCTCAATAAACCCTTTAGGGAAATAGGCCAGGTTTTCACCGTAACACGCCACATCTTGCGAATATATGTG
TAGAAACTGCCGGAAATCGTCGTGGTATTCACTCCAGAGCGATGAAAACGTTTCAGTTTGCTCATGGAAA
ACGGTGTAACAAGGGTGAACACTATCCCATATCACCAGCTCACCGTCTTTCATTGCCATACGGAATTCCG
GATGAGCATTCATCAGGCGGGCAAGAATGTGAATAAAGGCCGGATAAAACTTGTGCTTATTTTTCTTTAC
GGTCTTTAAAAAGGCCGTAATATCCAGCTGAACGGTCTGGTTATAGGTACATTGAGCAACTGACTGAAAT
GCCTCAAAATGTTCTTTACGATGCCATTGGGATATATCAACGGTGGTATATCCAGTGATTTTTTTCTCCA
TTTTAGCTTCCTTAGCTCCTGAAAATCTCGATAACTCAAAAAATACGCCCGGTAGTGATCTTATTTCATT
ATGGTGAAAGTTGGAACCTCTTACGTGCCGATCATCACAAAAGGATCTAGGTGAAGATCCTTTTTGATAA
TCTCATGACCAAAATCCCTTAACGTGAGTTTTCGTTCCACTGAGCGTCAGACCCCGTAGAAAAGATCAAA
GGATCTTCTTGAGATCCTTTTTTTCTGCGCGTAATCTGCTGCTTGCAAACAAAAAAACCACCGCTACCAG
CGGTGGTTTGTTTGCCGGATCAAGAGCTACCAACTCTTTTTCCGAAGGTAACTGGCTTCAGCAGAGCGCA
GATACCAAATACTGTTCTTCTAGTGTAGCCGTAGTTAGGCCACCACTTCAAGAACTCTGTAGCACCGCCT
ACATACCTCGCTCTGCTAATCCTGTTACCAGTGGCTGCTGCCAGTGGCGATAAGTCGTGTCTTACCGGGT
TGGACTCAAGACGATAGTTACCGGATAAGGCGCAGCGGTCGGGCTGAACGGGGGGTTCGTGCACACAGCC
CAGCTTGGAGCGAACGACCTACACCGAACTGAGATACCTACAGCGTGAGCTATGAGAAAGCGCCACGCTT
CCCGAAGGGAGAAAGGCGGACAGGTATCCGGTAAGCGGCAGGGTCGGAACAGGAGAGCGCACGAGGGAGC
TTCCAGGGGGAAACGCCTGGTATCTTTATAGTCCTGTCGGGTTTCGCCACCTCTGACTTGAGCGTCGATT
TTTGTGATGCTCGTCAGGGGGGCGGAGCCTATGGAAAAACGCCAGCAACGCGGCCTTTTTACGGTTCCTG
GCCTTTTGCTGGCCTTTTGCTCACATGTTCTTTCCTGCGTTATCCCCTGATTCTGTGGATAACCGTGTCA
GGATCCGGTCTCATGACAGCGTTAACCCTAGAAAGATAATCATATTGTGACGTACGTTAAAGATAATCAT
GCGTAAAATTGACGCATGTGTTTTATCGGTCTGTATATCGAGGTTTATTTATTAATTTGAATAGATATTA
AGTTTTATTATATTTACACTTACATACTAATAATAAATTCAACAAACAATTTATTTATGTTTATTTATTT
ATTAAAAAAAAACAAAAACTCAAAATTTCTTCTATAAAGTAACAAAACTTTTAACTGAAAGTGTTTGCGC
GCTACGAAATGCCGTCAGAGACTGAAATGTCTTTCACTTTGCTGCGGAAGTTGAGAATTCAACACGAAGA
GCAGCAGTGTGGTGGATTTCTCAGTTATTGATTTTGCTTCTGCAAAGACAGCAAACGCAAAAGGGCAACA
TTTGCTGGTCGGCATGCTTTTCGGGGGAGGAGGACTGGGCGCGAGCAGGGCGAGGCATGCATTCAAAAAG
CCGGCTCCAACGGAGAGCGAGAGAGCGCAAGAGCCAAGTGTACAGCAAGGCAAACAACAAACAACGAAAC
ACGAAGGATGAGTACTTAAAACCAAACACATGATAGTACACGGTATTAGTTGGGATCAAAGTGCACGTTT
CTGTTAAGTTTTGCAACCGCTCGTTATTAAAAGCAGTTCACAAAATACTTAAAAGAAATCGAATTAGAGC
CAGAACATTTTTTCAAATTATATTTTGTTATACATTTCTTTGTAAAAGGAAATTAAAATAGAAAATTCGA
ATGGCTTGCATATCCTAAATATGCATTTTATTATTATATGCGTTATAATACATATAATTAATATGTTATT
AATATCTAACTTATTTAACTAATTACATCAATTACTGCATTACATTTAATTATTTGAAATCTATGTCCAT
ACATTAAGCTTAGGCTGCTACATCCTCTGTCCCGTCCTGTGCGTCATCCTCATCGTCGTCGGTAGGAGGC
TTAGCCCAAGTGATAGATGCGCGCTTCTCGATTGGTGTGCCTTGCCCTCTGCCAGTGGTGCTCTTAGTCA
CCACGATCTTGTCCACGAAGAGGCCGACGAAAACCCGTTTATCGTCCACGGAAGCTCGCCCCCACCAGCT
TTTAGGTCCGGTGGGATCAGCGTCGGCATCCTCAGGGAACCACTGATCCAGGGGGAGCTTCGGGGCCTCA
GCGGCCTCTAGCTCGGCGAGCCTCTCCTCGGCGCCCTGTTGTCTAAGTGTCAGTGCTGCCTGCTGTTTCC
GGAAGTGCTTGCGACCCACTGGCCCATCGTAGGCGCCCGCTGCCCTATCCTCGTAGAGTTCCTCCAGTGC
ATTGAGCGCATCCGCTCTCTCAGCTACCAGGTTGGCACGTTCGCCAGATTTTTCTGGAGCCTCTGTCAGC
TTCCCAAATCGTCTGGCGGCCTCCCATAACAGAGCCAGGGTTTCTTCATCTCCTTCAGCGTGACGGATCT
TGTTAAAGATACGTTCTGCGACGAACTTGTCTAATGCGGCCATACTGACATTACAGGTGCCCTCGTGCTG
TCCGGGAGCTGAGGGATCGACCACTTTGCGACGTCTGCATCTATAACTATCTTTGATGCTCTCTTCGCCT
CTCTTGGATGTCATGACGGCGCCGCATTCGCAATAAAGTTTGTCCATCGCGGACAAGATAGCCTGGCCTC
TAGATAGCCCTTTGCCTCTCCCCCGTCCATCCAGCCAGGCCTGAAGTTCGTACCATTCTGCCGGTTCGAT
AATAGGCCCGCAATCCAGTTCGACTGGCCGCAGGGTAATGGGGTCGCGCTGGATCCGGTAGCCCTCAATC
TTTGTAGTGGGTGTACCGTCGGGCTTCTTTTTATATATCACCTCCGCGGCGAACCCGGCAATGCGGGGAT
CCCGGAGAATGCGCATGACTGTGGCAGGGTCCCACGCGCTTGAGGCAGTCTTTTTGCCTATTGTCTCCCC
CCTCGTTGGGACTGCGTCGGCGTCCATCCGCTTACAAAGCCCAGTAATGGAGCCCGGGTGAATGGCTGCC
TGAGATCCAGGTTTAAAGGGCAGATGCTTGTGCGTCTTAATTTCACGCCACCACCAACGGATCACGTCGG
GTTCGAATTCAAATGGCCCAGTCAGTGGGGTTGTGGAATGTGCCAGTTTATTAATGACGACGTTGACCAT
TCGGCCGTTTCTGGTGATTTCTTTTGTCTCGCTAACGAGTTCGAACCCGTAGGGGGCCTTCCCTCCCACG
TAGCCGCCAAGCTCTCGCTGAAGATTCTTTGTGTCCAAGATTTTCGCGCTCTTAAGGCTGCTTTCTTTGT
GGCTGGCGTCCAGGCGCATAATCAAATGAATCAGGTCCATGACATTTCCCTGCCGGAACACTCCCTCCTG
AGTGCTAACAATAGTCACCCCGAGTGCCAGCAGCTCACTTACGATAGGGATGGCGTCCATAACCTTCAGC
CGTGAGAACCGGGAAACATCGTAAACTATGATCATGTTCAGGCGGCCCGCTCGGCACTCATTCAGGATTC
TCTCGAACTCTGGCCTCTCTGCTGTCCCAAAGGCACTAGTCCCTGGTGCCTCGCTAAAGTGGCCTACGAA
TCTGAATCTGCCGCCGTCCCTCTCCACCTCCCTCTGCAGGTCGGCCGCCTTATCCTCGTTAGCTGACCGT
TGCGTGGCGGGGCTGGCTGCACTGGAGTTTTCCCGCTCCCGGGACTGTCTGTCGTAGGCACCGGCATAGG
TGTCCATTTTGATATTTTTTTTTTAATTTGGCCTGCCTTTCAAGAGCAAATTAATTCTTTTTCACTTTAT
GTATTACCTTACAAACTTTGATAAGTTCAGATCACTTCGCGCAACGCAAAACCGAAAAGGATCTGTTAAA
AGTACCAAAAATCTAGTGGTGGAATTTCCCATTGTGCTATCGCAATTCGATATTCACAATTTCGATAATT
TATATATATAGCCGTTTTCCACTAACACATCAAATGTGATTTAGCTATTAATGAAATTGTAATATTCAAG
CAACCTAAGTGATTCATTCATATGTACATACTTATATGTAAAGATGGTGGTGGCATTTTTAACATGGGGA
AGTTCTTATTTATTTACTTTTTCGTTTGTTATAGGTGAATTCCTCTTTATTTTTATACAATATAATTTTA
TTTTACGTTAAGCAACCAATTTAAGGGCTATGAAACGTAGTAACTAACAGGAGCAACGAAGATAACATGG
AAACATACAAAATTTGTATAAAAATATTGATTAGATAATAGTTTGGCTTGTTTATGCCACGTGTCCAAAG
ATATCTTTGATGACGCCTCCTCAGTGTTCTCCTGGTTGTCTGGTATGTGCCTGATTTAATTTGTTCTCAA
ACTGAAGGTGGATGCTGAGGTCATGTGCGATATCAACATTTCTCGCGTACCAGGGCGCGTTGGTGATTGT
TCGCAACGCTTGGTTTTGGAGCCGTTGCCCTCTCACTATGTCCCACCGCCGATTTGACCCGCAGACGTAT
CCCGCTTGTCCCCAACAACCGCACTTCATCATAATACATCATCTCTAGACCACACTCAAACGATTTATTT
ATTAAAACTAAGTGATATATAGGGAATTGTTATTGAAGGTAATTAGTATAATTCAAAAACGCCCAACACG
CTGTTCTTTCATTGAAATACAGTGGAGCCCTGCTTGCAAGCAGTGCAAGTTTAAAAAACATCGCAATGCT
ATGTGTGTGTACTCGCTTAAAAGCCAGATGTACATTAAAATACGGTAACACTGTTGACTTCTGAAACCCA
AACTACTTCCAGTTGGGAATTGTATTAGCCATGGGAAGGCATTTCTTGACAAGCCACCGCCCGGTAACAC
TAAAACGCGTTAGGGTGTTCTGTCAACTCGTTCTGCGAATACAGAAACGAAAAAAATAGTAAACAACATT
TATTGGAGGGAAAAAAAGAAATAGCCCGGCTTCCGCATAAACAACTGTCGCAGACCCGCAGCACCGATTA
AAGCCGACAGCCGACGCCAGTTAACCTAACCTCTGATCAAATTAAGTGGGCCAAAATGAGCGTGGAGGAG
GAAGTGTTTCGAATCCAAAAGAAGATGAGCAAGATGGCCAGCGACGGCACAGTAAGTATCGGGATTAGCT
AACGTGCCGCGCATCATGTCACAAATATACATATATCCACCGTACAGGGACAGGATCAGGCTCTGGACCT
GCTGAAGGCCCTGCAAACGCTTAACATCAATCTCGACATTCTGACCAAAACGCGCATCGGCATGACCGTA
AACGAGCTGCGCAAGAGTAGCAAGGACGACGAGGTGATCGCTCTGGCCAAGACGCTGATCAAGAACTGGA
AACGATTCCTCGCCAGCCCGGCGCCAACCACACCGAACAACAGCTCCGCTAAGGAGGGCTCCTCCAACAA
CAGCAGTGCCTCGAAGTCCACCAGTGCCGCCAAGTCGTCGTCGTCAATCTCCGGCAAGGATAAGTCCAGT
TCATCCAGCTCATCCAAGGATAAAGAGAAGAAAGGCTCGACATCCTCGTCACAGACCTCGTTTCCCTCCG
GCGGCATGACAGATGCGGTCCGCATCAAATGCCGCGAAATGCTGGCCACCGCACTGAAGATTGGTGAAGT
GCCCGAAGGATGCGGTGAGCCGGAGGAAATGGCCGCCGAACTGGAGGATGCCATTTACTCCGAGTTCAAT
AACACGGATATGAAGTACAAGAATCGCATTAGGTCACGCGTGGCCAATCTGAAGGACCCCAAAAATCCTG
GATTGCGAGGCAACTTTATGTGCGGCGCCGTCACTGCCAAGCAGCTGGCCAAAATGACGCCGGAGGAGAT
GGCCAGCGATGAGATGAAGAAGCTGCGCGAGAAGTTCGTCAAGGAGGCCATCAACGATGCCCAGCTGGCC
ACCGTGCAGGGCACCAAGACCGATCTCCTCAAGTGCGCCAAGTGCAAGAAGCGCAACTGCACCTACAACC
AGCTGCAGCTCCTGACAGCGGAATTGGTCGACGATGTAGGTCACTGTCTCGAAGCCGCGGTGCGGGTGCC
AGGGCGTGCCCTTGGGCTCCCCGGGCGCGTACTCCACCTCACCCATCTGGTCCATCATGATGCTCCTGAC
AGCGGTTCTCCTTGTTCTCCACGGTCTTAAGCTTAGCACGAGCGATCGAGAGAGATAGAGAGCGAGATAG
AGCGAAGCTTGTTAATTCGTCGAGCGCTTGCCATACTGAAAAAACCTCCCACACCTCCCCCTGAACCTGA
AACATAAAATGAATGCAATTGTTGTTGTTAACTTGTTTATTGCAGCTTATAATGGTTACAAATAAAGCAA
TAGCATCACAAATTTCACAAATAAAGCATTTTTTTCACTGCATTCTAGTTGTGGTTTGTCCAAACTCATC
AATGTATCTTATCATGTCTGGATCAAGCTCACTCCTTGCGACGAGCGCGCAGGCGCAGAGCCAGATAGGC
CAGCACGCGGAAGGACACAATCAGGATGGCCAGGCCCACATAATCCAGTGGCAGGTCGGCGGCACTGAAA
TTCAGTGTCTCCAGGATGACCTTTCCGCTGCTGGGGCAGGTCGTGTTGCTGCTGGTGCAGGAGATCTCGC
CGGGCTCCACATCGGCCCACTGATTGATCAGCAGGCCCTCATTGGCGTAGCGAAACCAGCTCAGGTAGCT
CAGCCACTTCAGGTACACGGGCACGCTGCCGGAGTTCAGAAAGAATCCGCCGAACAGCAGGAAGGGGATA
ATCACGGGGGGTCCCACGCTCAGGGCCATGCTGGTGCTGCTGGAGGCGCAGCTGATCAGGTAGCCGAAGC
TGGTCGACACGTTGGCCACCAGGGTCACCAGGGCCAGGCAATTAAAGAAATGCAGCACTCCGGCACGCAG
GCCAATCATGGGGTAGGCAATGGCGGTAAACACCAGGGGCACGGTCAGGAACAGCGGCAGCTCGGCAATG
GTCTTTCCCAGGAAGTAGGTATCGCAGCGGTACAGGCGGCTGCGGGCCTCGCGCATGAACACGGGCAGCT
CGCTGGTGAACACGTTGATGGTGGCGAACACGTTCTGGAACGTCATGTTCGTCAGAAACAGAAAAATGGC
TCCATTGATGTTCATCACTCCGACCTGCGTCAGCTGCTGTCCCAGGAAGATCAGGCCGATCAGAATGGCC
ACCATCGTGGTCTGGATCAGGCGGACCTTGACCAGCAGGGGCTCCTTCAGCACACTCAGCCAGCTGCGCC
ACAGCACGGCGCGAAACTGCATAAACCAGGTAGCCTTATACGTATAGCCGTTCTCGGGCTGCTCCAGGGG
CTTCTCCAGGTTCTTCGTGGCCAGCAGCTGCTCCATGTCGCGGGCCACCTTGGAGATGGCGAAGTTATCG
CAGATCTTGGCAATGCGATCGCGGCTCTCAATCTCGCGTCCTGGCACCACGGCCAGCACTTGCACATAGA
AGTCGGCGGGGTTGTAATTCGTGGGGCACTGGGCGCCCACATAGCTGAAGAAATCCACGGCCTCGCTTGG
GGTTCCCAGGAAGGCCACGCGTCCCTCGGCCATCAGCAGAATCTTATCAAACAGCTCGAACAGCTCCGAG
CTGGGCTGGTGGATCGTCAGAATGACCGTCTTTCCCTTCTGGCTCAGCTTCTTCAGCACCTGCACCACGG
AGTGGGCGGTGAAGCTATCCAGGCCGCTGGTCGGCTCGTCGCAAATCAGCAGGGGGGGATCGGTCAGGGC
CTCGCTGGCAAAGGCCAGGCGCTTGCGCTCTCCGCCACTCAGGCCCTTCACGCGGCCTGGCACGCCAATA
ATGGTGTGCTGGCACTTGCTCAGGCTCAGCTCCTGGATGACCTGGTCCACGCGGGCCACGCGCTGACGGT
ATGTCAGGTGGCGGGGCATGCGGACCATGGCCTGAAAGATCAGATGCTCGCGGGCTGTCAGGCTGCCGAT
GAACAGATCGTCCTGCTGCACGTAGGCGCAGCGGGCCTGCATCTCCTTGGCATCCACGGGCTGGCCGTTC
AGCAGGCGCATGCCGCTTGGGGACACCTGAATGCCCTGGGGGCTGCGGAAGGCCAGGGCGTTCAGCAGCG
TGGTCTTTCCGGCGCCACTACTTCCCATCACGGCCAGCAGCTCGCCGGGGTAGGCCACTCCGCACACATT
CTTCAGCAGGTGCTTGCGTGGGGCTGGGATATGGCGCTCATTGCAGAACAGTCCGCGGGTGCGGTTCACC
AGCTGACGCCAGCCACTGCCTGGCTGGTTCACGGCGCCGAAGATATCCATGTTATGCCAGGCGTACGTCA
GATTCTCGGCCAGCTGTCCGGATCCGCTTCCGCTATCCTCTGGGGGGCTGGGGGGCAGCAGGGTTCCGTA
ATTCTTGGCCTGGCCAAATCCCTGATTGATGCACGACTGGCTGGCGGCTCCGCTATCGCCGTTGTTCAGG
TGCTCGGCGCTTGGGTGCTTGGAGCCTCCGCGGATCAGCAGCTCCTGGTCCTCCTGTCCCATTTGGTTTG
GTATGCGTCTTGTGATTCAAAGTTGGCTTATTCAAAGGATATTAACGAAGGCAGCGGCACGTCTGCTCGG
CTCGAACATTC
Features (pLannotate 1.2.2; 18 found; start..end, strand, type, name):
    316..363     -  polyA_signal   HSV TK poly(A) signal: herpes simplex virus thymidine kinase polyadenylation signal (Cole and Stacy, 1985)
    371..1015    -  CDS            FUR1: UPP_YEAST - Experimental evidence at protein level: Swiss-Prot protein existence level 1. Catalyzes the conversion of uracil and 5-phospho-alpha-D- ribose 1-diphosphate (PRPP) to UMP and diphosphate. From Saccharomyces cerevisiae (strain ATCC 204508 / S288c) (Baker's yeast).
   1016..1489    -  CDS            FCY1 (sequence withheld): FCY1_YEAST - Experimental evidence at protein level: Swiss-Prot protein existence level 1. Catalyzes the hydrolytic deamination of cytosine to uracil or 5-methylcytosine to thymine. Is involved in the pyrimidine salvage pathway, which allows the cell to utilize cytosine for pyrimidine nucleotide synthesis. From Saccharomyces cerevisiae (strain ATCC 204508 / S288c) (Baker's yeast).
   1579..2030    -  promoter       hsp70 promoter: Drosophila melanogaster hsp70Bb promoter
   2043..2090    -  polyA_signal   HSV TK poly(A) signal: herpes simplex virus thymidine kinase polyadenylation signal (Cole and Stacy, 1985)
   2098..2517    -  CDS            bsr: BSR_BACCE - Experimental evidence at protein level: Swiss-Prot protein existence level 1. Catalyzes the deamination of the cytosine moiety of the antibiotics blasticidin S, cytomycin and acetylblasticidin S. From Bacillus cereus.
   2610..3058    -  promoter       hsp70 promoter: Drosophila melanogaster hsp70Bb promoter
   3086..3155    -  protein_bind   attB: attB site for the φC31 integrase (Groth et al., 2000) phage φC31 integrase
   3204..3659    -  rep_origin     f1 ori (sequence partly withheld): f1 bacteriophage origin of replication; arrow indicates direction of (+) strand synthesis
   3670..3687    +  promoter       tet promoter (fragment): E. coli promoter for tetracycline efflux protein gene
   3775..4431    -  CDS            cat: CAT_ECOLX - Experimental evidence at protein level: Swiss-Prot protein existence level 1. This enzyme is an effector of chloramphenicol resistance in bacteria. From Escherichia coli. This protein is used as a marker in many commonly used cloning vectors, such as pACYC184.
   4432..4534    -  promoter       cat promoter: promoter of the E. coli cat gene encoding chloramphenicol acetyltransferase
   4649..5237    +  rep_origin     ori: high-copy-number ColE1/pMB1/pBR322/pUC origin of replication
   8477..8494    +  CDS            ORF603 (fragment): baculovirus ORF603 protein
   9386..10333   +  CDS            TfIIS: TFS2_DROME - Also known as DmSII. Experimental evidence at transcript level: Swiss-Prot protein existence level 2. Necessary for efficient RNA polymerase II transcription elongation past template-encoded arresting sites. The arresting sites in DNA have the property of trapping a certain fraction of elongating RNA polymerases that pass through, resulting in locked ternary complexes. Cleavage of the nascent transcript by S-II allows the resumption of elongation from the new 3'-terminus. From Drosophila melanogaster (Fruit fly).
  10358..10427   +  protein_bind   attB: attB site for the φC31 integrase (Groth et al., 2000) phage φC31 integrase
  10620..10754   +  polyA_signal   SV40 poly(A) signal: SV40 polyadenylation signal
  10762..12822   -  CDS            w: WHITE_DROME - Experimental evidence at transcript level: Swiss-Prot protein existence level 2. Part of a membrane-spanning permease system necessary for the transport of pigment precursors into pigment cells responsible for eye color. White dimerize with brown for the transport of guanine. Scarlet and white complex transports a metabolic intermediate (such as 3- hydroxy kynurenine) from the cytoplasm into the pigment granules. From Drosophila melanogaster (Fruit fly).
