[The description below was written by a language model from this plasmid's Addgene catalogue record and pLannotate feature annotations shown in this document.]
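Description:
pRMCE{BlastR-5FCS-GMRWhite}-Vasa-FC31 is a synthetic-biology plasmid for Drosophila transgenesis, built on the small pColE1_Omega1 backbone and carrying a roughly 10.6 kb "all-in-one" φC31 recombinase-mediated cassette exchange (RMCE) insert. In bacteria it is maintained at high copy from a ColE1/pUC-type origin and selected with chloramphenicol through a cat gene under its own promoter. An f1 origin is also annotated.

The circular map shows two φC31 attB sites in opposite orientation. On the arc between them that excludes the bacterial backbone lie three marker units. One is a Bacillus cereus bsr (blasticidin S deaminase) gene under a Drosophila hsp70 promoter with an HSV TK polyadenylation signal, which provides positive drug selection. The second is a similarly built unit in which yeast FCY1 (cytosine deaminase) and FUR1 (uracil phosphoribosyltransferase) are annotated back to back, apparently as a fusion. This presumably corresponds to the "5FCS" in the name, a 5-fluorocytosine sensitivity marker for counterselection. The third is the Drosophila white eye-colour gene next to an SV40 poly(A) signal. The name implies a GMR eye-specific enhancer for white, but it is not annotated.

The other arc holds the backbone and a long, mostly unannotated stretch. By the plasmid name, this region should contain a vasa-driven φC31 integrase supplying germline recombinase from the same plasmid, outside the exchanged segment. Neither element is called in the feature table. The TfIIS match there may reflect genomic sequence flanking vasa regulatory DNA, and the short ORF603 hit is probably incidental.

The stated purpose is to upgrade MiMIC insertions. Integrase-mediated exchange between the attB pair and the genomic attP sites of a MiMIC element swaps in the cassette, and exchange events can be identified by blasticidin resistance and eye colour.
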