Addgene plasmid #165889: pRMCE{BlastR-5FCS-GMRWhite}-Vasa-FC31
Purpose: Blasticidin resistant FC31 integrase mediated RMCE cassette for upgrading MiMic insertions
Depositing lab: Koen Venken. Depositing organization: Baylor College of Medicine. Publication: Multiplexed drug-based selection and counterselection genetic manipulations in Drosophila. Matinyan N, Karkhanis MS, Gonzalez Y, Jain A, Saltzman A, Malovannaya A, Sarrion-Perdigones A, Dierick HA, Venken KJT. Cell Rep. 2021 Sep 14;36(11):109700. doi: 10.1016/j.celrep.2021.109700. PubMed 34525356.
Backbone
  Vector backbone: pColE1_Omega1
  Backbone size w/o insert (bp): 2171
  Vector type: Synthetic Biology
Growth in bacteria
  Bacterial resistance: Chloramphenicol, 25 μg/mL
  Growth temperature: 37°C
  Growth strain: DH10B
  Copy number: High Copy
Gene/Insert
  Gene/Insert name: All-in-one FC31 RMCE Cassette
  Species: Synthetic
  Insert size (bp): 10635
  Cloning method: Restriction Enzyme; 5′ cloning site Unknown (unknown if destroyed)
Terms and licenses: Academic/Nonprofit Terms; Industry Terms: Not Available to Industry
Depositor comments: Omega1
How to cite: pRMCE{BlastR-5FCS-GMRWhite}-Vasa-FC31 was a gift from Koen Venken (Addgene plasmid # 165889 ; http://n2t.net/addgene:165889 ; RRID:Addgene_165889)
